>Addgene plasmid #238197 | pSNAP_4 | addgene full sequence | sequence record 472669 | Addgene NGS Result
TTCTTTCCTGCGTTATCCCCTGATTCTGTGGATAACCGTATTACCGCCTTTGAGTGAGCTGATACCGCTC
GCCGCAGCCGAACGACCGAGCGCAGCGAGTCAGTGAGCGAGGAAGCGGAAGAGCGCCCAATACGCAAACC
GCCTCTCCCCGCGCGTTGGCCGATTCATTAATGCAGCTGGCACGACAGGTTTCCCGACTGGAAAGCGGGC
AGTGAGCGCAACGCAATTAATGTGAGTTAGCTCACTCATTAGGCACCCCAGGCTTTACACTTTATGCTTC
CGGCTCGTATGTTGTGTGGAATTGTGAGCGGATAACAATTTCACACAGGAAACAGCTATGACCATGATTA
CGCCAAGCGCGCAATTAACCCTCACTAAAGGGAACAAAAGCTGGAGCTGCAAGCTTAATGTAGTCTTATG
CAATACTCTTGTAGTCTTGCAACATGGTAACGATGAGTTAGCAACATGCCTTACAAGGAGAGAAAAAGCA
CCGTGCATGCCGATTGGTGGAAGTAAGGTGGTACGATCGTGCCTTATTAGGAAGGCAACAGACGGGTCTG
ACATGGATTGGACGAACCACTGAATTGCCGCATTGCAGAGATATTGTATTTAAGTGCCTAGCTCGATACA
TAAACGGGTCTCTCTGGTTAGACCAGATCTGAGCCTGGGAGCTCTCTGGCTAACTAGGGAACCCACTGCT
TAAGCCTCAATAAAGCTTGCCTTGAGTGCTTCAAGTAGTGTGTGCCCGTCTGTTGTGTGACTCTGGTAAC
TAGAGATCCCTCAGACCCTTTTAGTCAGTGTGGAAAATCTCTAGCAGTGGCGCCCGAACAGGGACTTGAA
AGCGAAAGGGAAACCAGAGGAGCTCTCTCGACGCAGGACTCGGCTTGCTGAAGCGCGCACGGCAAGAGGC
GAGGGGCGGCGACTGGTGAGTACGCCAAAAATTTTGACTAGCGGAGGCTAGAAGGAGAGAGATGGGTGCG
AGAGCGTCAGTATTAAGCGGGGGAGAATTAGATCGCGATGGGAAAAAATTCGGTTAAGGCCAGGGGGAAA
GAAAAAATATAAATTAAAACATATAGTATGGGCAAGCAGGGAGCTAGAACGATTCGCAGTTAATCCTGGC
CTGTTAGAAACATCAGAAGGCTGTAGACAAATACTGGGACAGCTACAACCATCCCTTCAGACAGGATCAG
AAGAACTTAGATCATTATATAATACAGTAGCAACCCTCTATTGTGTGCATCAAAGGATAGAGATAAAAGA
CACCAAGGAAGCTTTAGACAAGATAGAGGAAGAGCAAAACAAAAGTAAGACCACCGCACAGCAAGCGGCC
GCTGATCTTCAGACCTGGAGGAGGAGATATGAGGGACAATTGGAGAAGTGAATTATATAAATATAAAGTA
GTAAAAATTGAACCATTAGGAGTAGCACCCACCAAGGCAAAGAGAAGAGTGGTGCAGAGAGAAAAAAGAG
CAGTGGGAATAGGAGCTTTGTTCCTTGGGTTCTTGGGAGCAGCAGGAAGCACTATGGGCGCAGCGTCAAT
GACGCTGACGGTACAGGCCAGACAATTATTGTCTGGTATAGTGCAGCAGCAGAACAATTTGCTGAGGGCT
ATTGAGGCGCAACAGCATCTGTTGCAACTCACAGTCTGGGGCATCAAGCAGCTCCAGGCAAGAATCCTGG
CTGTGGAAAGATACCTAAAGGATCAACAGCTCCTGGGGATTTGGGGTTGCTCTGGAAAACTCATTTGCAC
CACTGCTGTGCCTTGGAATGCTAGTTGGAGTAATAAATCTCTGGAACAGATTTGGAATCACACGACCTGG
ATGGAGTGGGACAGAGAAATTAACAATTACACAAGCTTAATACACTCCTTAATTGAAGAATCGCAAAACC
AGCAAGAAAAGAATGAACAAGAATTATTGGAATTAGATAAATGGGCAAGTTTGTGGAATTGGTTTAACAT
AACAAATTGGCTGTGGTATATAAAATTATTCATAATGATAGTAGGAGGCTTGGTAGGTTTAAGAATAGTT
TTTGCTGTACTTTCTATAGTGAATAGAGTTAGGCAGGGATATTCACCATTATCGTTTCAGACCCACCTCC
CAACCCCGAGGGGACCCGACAGGCCCGAAGGAATAGAAGAAGAAGGTGGAGAGAGAGACAGAGACAGATC
CATTCGATTAGTGAACGGATCTCGACGGTATCGGTTAACTTTTAAAAGAAAAGGGGGGATTGGGGGGTAC
AGTGCAGGGGAAAGAATAGTAGACATAATAGCAACAGACATACAAACTAAAGAATTACAAAAACAAATTA
CAAAATTCAAAATTTTATCGATCGGGTTTATTACAGGGACAGCAGAGATCCAGTTTATCGATGAGGCCCT
TTCGTCTTCACTCGAGTTTACTCCCTATCAGTGATAGAGAACGTATGAAGAGTTTACTCCCTATCAGTGA
TAGAGAACGTATGCAGACTTTACTCCCTATCAGTGATAGAGAACGTATAAGGAGTTTACTCCCTATCAGT
GATAGAGAACGTATGACCAGTTTACTCCCTATCAGTGATAGAGAACGTATCTACAGTTTACTCCCTATCA
GTGATAGAGAACGTATATCCAGTTTACTCCCTATCAGTGATAGAGAACGTATGTCGAGGTAGGCGTGTAC
GGTGGGCGCCTATAAAAGCAGAGCTCGTTTAGTGAACCGTCAGATCGCCTGGAGCAATTCCACAACACTT
TTGTCTTATACTTACGCGTGACAAATTGCCCGGGCTGTGAGACGGTTGTAAATGAGCACACAAAATACAC
ATGCTAAAATATTATATTCTATGACCTTTATAAAATCAACCAAAATCTTCTTTTTAATAACTTTAGTATC
AATAATTAGAATTTTTATGTTCCTTTTTGCAAACTTTTAATAAAAATGAGCAAAATAAAAAAACGCTAGT
TTTAGTAACTCGCGTTGTTTTCTTCACCTTTAATAATAGCTACTCCACCACTTGTTCCTAAGCGGTCAGC
TCCTGCTTCAATCATTTTTTGAGCATCTTCAAATGTTCTAACTCCACCAGCTGCTTTAACTAAAGCATTG
TCTTTAACAACTGACTTCATTAGTTTAACATCTTCAAATGTTGCACCTGATTTTGAAAATCCTGTTGATG
TTTTAACAAATTCTAATCCAGCTTCAACAGCTATTTCACAAGCTTTCATGATTTCTTCTTTTGTTAATAA
ACAATTTTCCATAATACATTTAACAACATGTGATCCAGCTGCTTTTTTTACAGCTTTCATGTCTTCTAAA
ACTAATTCATAATTTTTGTCTTTTAATGCACCAATATTTAATACCATATCAATTTCTGTTGCACCATCTT
TAATTGCTTCAGAAACTTCGAATGCTTTTGTAGCTGTTGTGCATGCACCTAGAGGAAAACCTACAACATT
TGTTATTCCTACATTTGTGCCTTTTAATAATTCTTTACAATAGCTTGTTCAATATGAATTAACACAAACT
GTTGCAAAATCAAATTCAATTGCTTCATCACATAATTGTTTAATTTCAGCTTTCGTAGCATCTTGTTTTA
ATAATGTGTGATCTATATATTTGTTTAGTTTCATTTTTTCTCCTATATATTCATTTTTAATTTTAATTCT
TTAATAATTTCGTCTACTTTAACTTTAGCGTTTTGAACAGATTCACCAACACCTATAAAATAAATTTTTA
GTTTAGGTTCAGTTCCACTTGGGCGAACAGCAAATCATGACTTATCTTCTAAATAAAATTTTAGTAAGTC
TTGTCCTGGCATATTATACATTCCATCGATGTAGTCTTCAACATTAACAACTTTAAGTCCAGCAATTTGA
GTTAAGGGTGTTGCTCTCAATGATTTCATTAATGGTTCAATTTTTAATTTCTTTTCTTCTGGTTTAAAAT
TCAAGTTTAAAGTGAAAGTGTAATATGCACCCATTTCTTTAAATAAATCTTCTAAATAGTCTACTAATGT
TTTATTTTGTTTTTTATAAAATCAAGCAGCCTCTGCTATTAATATAGAAGCTTGTATTCCATCTTTATCT
CTAGCTGAGTCATCAATTACATATCCATAACTTTCTTCATAAGCAAAAACAAAATTTAATCCGTTATCTT
CTTCTTTAGCAATTTCTCTACCCATTCATTTAAATCCAGTTAAAGTTTTTACAATATTAACTCCATATTT
TTCATGAGCGATTCTATCACCCAAATCACTTGTTACAAAACTTGAATATAGAGCCGGATTTTTTGGAATG
CTATTTAAGCGTTTTAGATTTGATAATTTTCAATCAATTAAAATTGGTCCTGTTTGATTTCCATCTAATC
TTACAAAATGACCATCATGTTTTATTGCCATTCCAAATCTGTCAGCATCTGGGTCATTCATAATAATAAT
ATCTGCATCATGTTTAATACCATATTCAAGCGGTATTTTTCATGCAGGATCAAATTCTGGATTTGGATTT
ACAACATTTTTAAATGTTTCATCTTCAAATGCATGCTCTTCAACCTCAATAACGTTATATCCTGATTCAC
GTAATATTTTTGGGGTAAATTTAGTTCCTGTTCCATTAACTGCGCTAAAAATAATTTTTAAATCTTTTTT
AGCTTCTTGCTCTTTTTTGTACGTCTCGGGATCCGGAGCTACCGCGGAGCCGCGTAGCAAACGTCCGCGT
GTGACGCTGCCGGCGTGTCCGGCGCATAGTGGGGACAAAGACTGCGAAATGAAGCGCACCACCCTGGATA
GCCCTCTGGGCAAGCTGGAACTGTCTGGGTGCGAACAGGGCCTGCACCGTATCATCTTCCTGGGCAAAGG
AACATCTGCCGCCGACGCCGTGGAAGTGCCTGCCCCAGCCGCCGTGCTGGGCGGACCAGAGCCACTGATG
CAGGCCACCGCCTGGCTCAACGCCTACTTTCACCAGCCTGAGGCCATCGAGGAGTTCCCTGTGCCAGCCC
TGCACCACCCAGTGTTCCAGCAGGAGAGCTTTACCCGCCAGGTGCTGTGGAAACTGCTGAAAGTGGTGAA
GTTCGGAGAGGTCATCAGCTACAGCCACCTGGCCGCCCTGGCCGGCAATCCCGCCGCCACCGCCGCCGTG
AAAACCGCCCTGAGCGGAAATCCCGTGCCCATTCTGATCCCCTGCCACCGGGTGGTGCAGGGCGACCTGG
ACGTGGGGGGCTACGAGGGCGGGCTCGCCGTGAAAGAGTGGCTGCTGGCCCACGAGGGCCACAGACTGGG
CAAGCCTGGGCTGGGTGGTGGATCTGGAGGTTCAGGTGGAAGTGCGGCCGGTACCGGCAGCGGAGGAGGC
GAGCTGGCCGCCATCAAGCAGGAGCTCGCAGCTATCAAGAAGGAGTTGGCCGCTATTAAGTGGGAGCTTG
CTGCCATTAAGCAGGGCGCCGGCTGAACTAGTTGTACAAAGTGGTTGATATCCAGCACAGTGGCGGCCGC
TCGACAATCAACCTCTGGATTACAAAATTTGTGAAAGATTGACTGGTATTCTTAACTATGTTGCTCCTTT
TACGCTATGTGGATACGCTGCTTTAATGCCTTTGTATCATGCTATTGCTTCCCGTATGGCTTTCATTTTC
TCCTCCTTGTATAAATCCTGGTTGCTGTCTCTTTATGAGGAGTTGTGGCCCGTTGTCAGGCAACGTGGCG
TGGTGTGCACTGTGTTTGCTGACGCAACCCCCACTGGTTGGGGCATTGCCACCACCTGTCAGCTCCTTTC
CGGGACTTTCGCTTTCCCCCTCCCTATTGCCACGGCGGAACTCATCGCCGCCTGCCTTGCCCGCTGCTGG
ACAGGGGCTCGGCTGTTGGGCACTGACAATTCCGTGGTGTTGTCGGGGAAGCTGACGTCCTTTCCATGGC
TGCTCGCCTGTGTTGCCACCTGGATTCTGCGCGGGACGTCCTTCTGCTACGTCCCTTCGGCCCTCAATCC
AGCGGACCTTCCTTCCCGCGGCCTGCTGCCGGCTCTGCGGCCTCTTCCGCGTCTTCGCCTTCGCCCTCAG
ACGAGTCGGATCTCCCTTTGGGCCGCCTCCCCGCCTGGAATTCTGCAGATATCCGGTTAGTAATGAGTTT
GGAATTAATTCTGTGGAATGTGTGTCAGTTAGGGTGTGGAAAGTCCCCAGGCTCCCCAGCAGGCAGAAGT
ATGCAAAGCATGCATCTCAATTAGTCAGCAACCAGGTGTGGAAAGTCCCCAGGCTCCCCAGCAGGCAGAA
GTATGCAAAGCATGCATCTCAATTAGTCAGCAACCATAGTCCCGCCCCTAACTCCGCCCATCCCGCCCCT
AACTCCGCCCAGTTCCGCCCATTCTCCGCCCCATGGCTGACTAATTTTTTTTATTTATGCAGAGGCCGAG
GCCGCCTCTGCCTCTGAGCTATTCCAGAAGTAGTGAGGAGGCTTTTTTGGAGGCCTAGGCTTTTGCAAAA
AGCTCCCGGGAGCTTGTATATCCATTTTCGGATCTGATCAGCACGTGCCACCATGACCGAGTACAAGCCC
ACGGTGCGCCTCGCCACCCGCGATGATGTCCCTAGGGCCGTACGCACCCTCGCCGCCGCGTTCGCCGACT
ACCCCGCCACGCGCCACACCGTCGATCCGGACCGCCACATCGAGCGGGTCACCGAGCTGCAAGAACTCTT
CCTCACGCGCGTCGGGCTCGACATCGGCAAGGTGTGGGTCGCTGATGACGGCGCCGCCGTGGCGGTCTGG
ACCACGCCGGAGAGCGTCGAAGCGGGGGCGGTGTTCGCCGAGATCGGCCCGCGCATGGCCGAGTTGAGCG
GTTCCCGGCTGGCCGCGCAGCAACAGATGGAAGGCCTCCTGGCGCCGCACCGGCCCAAGGAGCCCGCGTG
GTTCCTGGCCACCGTCGGCGTTTCGCCCGACCACCAGGGCAAGGGTCTGGGCAGCGCCGTCGTGCTCCCC
GGAGTGGAAGCTGCCGAGCGCGCCGGGGTGCCTGCCTTCCTGGAGACCTCCGCGCCCCGCAACCTCCCCT
TCTACGAGCGGCTCGGCTTCACCGTCACCGCCGACGTCGAGGTGCCCGAAGGACCGCGCACCTGGTGCAT
GACCCGCAAGCCCGGTGCCTAGGGTACCTTTAAGACCAATGACTTACAAGGCAGCTGTAGATCTTAGCCA
CTTTTTAAAAGAAAAGGGGGGACTGGAAGGGCTAGCTCACTCCCAACGAAGACAAGATCTGCTTTTTGCT
TGTACTGGGTCTCTCTGGTTAGACCAGATCTGAGCCTGGGAGCTCTCTGGCTAACTAGGGAACCCACTGC
TTAAGCCTCAATAAAGCTTGCCTTGAGTGCTTCAAGTAGTGTGTGCCCGTCTGTTGTGTGACTCTGGTAA
CTAGAGATCCCTCAGACCCTTTTAGTCAGTGTGGAAAATCTCTAGCAGTAGTAGTTCATGTCATCTTATT
ATTCAGTATTTATAACTTGCAAAGAAATGAATATCAGAGAGTGAGAGGAACTTGTTTATTGCAGCTTATA
ATGGTTACAAATAAAGCAATAGCATCACAAATTTCACAAATAAAGCATTTTTTTCACTGCATTCTAGTTG
TGGTTTGTCCAAACTCATCAATGTATCTTATCATGTCTGGCTCTAGCTATCCCGCCCCTAACTCCGCCCA
TCCCGCCCCTAACTCCGCCCAGTTCCGCCCATTCTCCGCCCCATGGCTGACTAATTTTTTTTATTTATGC
AGAGGCCGAGGCCGCCTCGGCCTCTGAGCTATTCCAGAAGTAGTGAGGAGGCTTTTTTGGAGGCCTAGGG
ACGTACCCAATTCGCCCTATAGTGAGTCGTATTACGCGCGCTCACTGGCCGTCGTTTTACAACGTCGTGA
CTGGGAAAACCCTGGCGTTACCCAACTTAATCGCCTTGCAGCACATCCCCCTTTCGCCAGCTGGCGTAAT
AGCGAAGAGGCCCGCACCGATCGCCCTTCCCAACAGTTGCGCAGCCTGAATGGCGAATGGG
[124 nt withheld, positions 7972-8095]
C
[91 nt withheld, positions 8097-8187]
A
[49 nt withheld, positions 8189-8237]
CCTTTGACGTTGGAGTCCACGTTCTTT
[37 nt withheld, positions 8265-8301]
ACCCTATCTCGGTCTATTCTTTTGATTTATAAGGGATTTTGCCGATTTCGGCCTATTGGTTAAAAAATGA
GCTGATTTAACAAAAATTTAACGCGAATTTTAACAAAATATTAACGCTTACAATTTAGGTGGCACTTTTC
GGGGAAATGTGCGCGGAACCCCTATTTGTTTATTTTTCTAAATACATTCAAATATGTATCCGCTCATGAG
ACAATAACCCTGATAAATGCTTCAATAATATTGAAAAAGGAAGAGTATGAGTATTCAACATTTCCGTGTC
GCCCTTATTCCCTTTTTTGCGGCATTTTGCCTTCCTGTTTTTGCTCACCCAGAAACGCTGGTGAAAGTAA
AAGATGCTGAAGATCAGTTGGGTGCACGAGTGGGTTACATCGAACTGGATCTCAACAGCGGTAAGATCCT
TGAGAGTTTTCGCCCCGAAGAACGTTTTCCAATGATGAGCACTTTTAAAGTTCTGCTATGTGGCGCGGTA
TTATCCCGTATTGACGCCGGGCAAGAGCAACTCGGTCGCCGCATACACTATTCTCAGAATGACTTGGTTG
AGTACTCACCAGTCACAGAAAAGCATCTTACGGATGGCATGACAGTAAGAGAATTATGCAGTGCTGCCAT
AACCATGAGTGATAACACTGCGGCCAACTTACTTCTGACAACGATCGGAGGACCGAAGGAGCTAACCGCT
TTTTTGCACAACATGGGGGATCATGTAACTCGCCTTGATCGTTGGGAACCGGAGCTGAATGAAGCCATAC
CAAACGACGAGCGTGACACCACGATGCCTGTAGCAATGGCAACAACGTTGCGCAAACTATTAACTGGCGA
ACTACTTACTCTAGCTTCCCGGCAACAATTAATAGACTGGATGGAGGCGGATAAAGTTGCAGGACCACTT
CTGCGCTCGGCCCTTCCGGCTGGCTGGTTTATTGCTGATAAATCTGGAGCCGGTGAGCGTGGGTCTCGCG
GTATCATTGCAGCACTGGGGCCAGATGGTAAGCCCTCCCGTATCGTAGTTATCTACACGACGGGGAGTCA
GGCAACTATGGATGAACGAAATAGACAGATCGCTGAGATAGGTGCCTCACTGATTAAGCATTGGTAACTG
TCAGACCAAGTTTACTCATATATACTTTAGATTGATTTAAAACTTCATTTTTAATTTAAAAGGATCTAGG
TGAAGATCCTTTTTGATAATCTCATGACCAAAATCCCTTAACGTGAGTTTTCGTTCCACTGAGCGTCAGA
CCCCGTAGAAAAGATCAAAGGATCTTCTTGAGATCCTTTTTTTCTGCGCGTAATCTGCTGCTTGCAAACA
AAAAAACCACCGCTACCAGCGGTGGTTTGTTTGCCGGATCAAGAGCTACCAACTCTTTTTCCGAAGGTAA
CTGGCTTCAGCAGAGCGCAGATACCAAATACTGTTCTTCTAGTGTAGCCGTAGTTAGGCCACCACTTCAA
GAACTCTGTAGCACCGCCTACATACCTCGCTCTGCTAATCCTGTTACCAGTGGCTGCTGCCAGTGGCGAT
AAGTCGTGTCTTACCGGGTTGGACTCAAGACGATAGTTACCGGATAAGGCGCAGCGGTCGGGCTGAACGG
GGGGTTCGTGCACACAGCCCAGCTTGGAGCGAACGACCTACACCGAACTGAGATACCTACAGCGTGAGCT
ATGAGAAAGCGCCACGCTTCCCGAAGGGAGAAAGGCGGACAGGTATCCGGTAAGCGGCAGGGTCGGAACA
GGAGAGCGCACGAGGGAGCTTCCAGGGGGAAACGCCTGGTATCTTTATAGTCCTGTCGGGTTTCGCCACC
TCTGACTTGAGCGTCGATTTTTGTGATGCTCGTCAGGGGGGCGGAGCCTATGGAAAAACGCCAGCAACGC
GGCCTTTTTACGGTTCCTGGCCTTTTGCTGGCCTTTTGCTCACATG
Features (pLannotate 1.2.2; 29 found; start..end, strand, type, name):
      1..121     +  rep_origin     RSF ori (fragment): Plasmids containing the RSF 1030 origin of replication can be propagated in E. coli cells that contain additional plasmids with compatible origins.
    123..215     +  CDS            lacI (fragment): lac repressor; lacI; The lac repressor binds to the lac operator to inhibit transcription in E. coli. This inhibition can be relieved by adding lactose or isopropyl-β-D-thiogalactopyranoside (IPTG).
    228..249     +  protein_bind   CAP binding site: CAP binding activates transcription in the presence of cAMP. E. coli catabolite activator protein
    264..294     +  promoter       lac promoter: promoter for the E. coli lac operon
    302..318     +  protein_bind   lac operator: The lac repressor binds to the lac operator to inhibit transcription in E. coli. This inhibition can be relieved by adding lactose or isopropyl-β-D-thiogalactopyranoside (IPTG). lac repressor encoded by lacI
    363..381     +  promoter       T3 promoter: promoter for bacteriophage T3 RNA polymerase
    409..635     +  promoter       RSV promoter: Rous sarcoma virus enhancer/promoter
    636..816     +  LTR            5' LTR (truncated): truncated 5' long terminal repeat (LTR) from HIV-1
    863..988     +  misc_feature   HIV-1 Ψ: packaging signal of human immunodeficiency virus type 1
    972..1335    +  CDS            HIV-1 gag (fragment): gag protein from human immunodeficiency virus 1; gag
   1481..1714    +  misc_feature   RRE: The Rev response element (RRE) of HIV-1 allows for Rev-dependent mRNA export from the nucleus to the cytoplasm.
   2091..2191    +  CDS            Rev (fragment): human immunodeficiency virus 1 (HIV-1) Rev protein; rev; enhances nuclear export of unspliced and incompletely spliced viral mRNAs
   2210..2326    +  misc_feature   cPPT/CTS: central polypurine tract and central termination sequence of HIV-1
   2394..2743    +  promoter       TRE3GV promoter: 3rd-generation Tet-responsive promoter that can be activated by binding of Tet-On® 3G, optimized for retroviral and lentiviral vectors
   2945..3604    -  CDS            deoC1: DEOC1_STAAN - Also known as dra. Experimental evidence at protein level: Swiss-Prot protein existence level 1. Catalyzes a reversible aldol reaction between acetaldehyde and D-glyceraldehyde 3-phosphate to generate 2-deoxy-D-ribose 5- phosphate. From Staphylococcus aureus (strain N315).
   4723..5266    +  CDS            SNAP-tag® (fragment): human O6-alkylguanine-DNA-alkyltransferase variant that forms covalent bonds with benzylguanine derivatives fast-reacting variant, optimized for mammalian expression
   5466..6054    +  misc_feature   WPRE: woodchuck hepatitis virus posttranscriptional regulatory element
   6110..6439    +  promoter       SV40 promoter: SV40 enhancer and early promoter
   6493..7090    +  CDS            PuroR (fragment): puromycin N-acetyltransferase; pac from Streptomyces; confers resistance to puromycin
   7082..7231    +  CDS            nef (fragment): NEF_HV1LA - Experimental evidence at protein level: Swiss-Prot protein existence level 1. Extracellular Nef protein targets CD4(+) T-lymphocytes for apoptosis by interacting with CXCR4 surface receptors. From Human immunodeficiency virus type 1 group M subtype B (isolate Lai) (HIV-1).
   7217..7397    +  LTR            5' LTR (truncated): truncated 5' long terminal repeat (LTR) from HIV-1
   7469..7590    +  polyA_signal   SV40 poly(A) signal: SV40 polyadenylation signal
   7630..7765    +  rep_origin     SV40 ori: SV40 origin of replication
   7786..7804    -  promoter       T7 promoter: promoter for bacteriophage T7 RNA polymerase
   7812..7967    +  CDS            lacZα (fragment): LacZα fragment of β-galactosidase; lacZ fragment
   7972..8400    +  rep_origin     f1 ori (sequence partly withheld): f1 bacteriophage origin of replication; arrow indicates direction of (+) strand synthesis
   8453..8557    +  promoter       AmpR promoter: bla
   8558..9418    +  CDS            AmpR: β-lactamase; bla; confers resistance to ampicillin, carbenicillin, and related antibiotics
   9589..10177   +  rep_origin     ori: high-copy-number ColE1/pMB1/pBR322/pUC origin of replication
