[The description below was written by a language model from this plasmid's Addgene catalogue record and pLannotate feature annotations shown in this document.]
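Description:
pSNAP_4 is an empty third-generation-style lentiviral backbone for mammalian expression, derived from pLenti CMV rtTA3 Blast and designed to express a protein of interest fused to a SNAP-tag linked to a tetramerising (4mer) oligomerisation domain. In bacteria it is maintained at high copy through a ColE1/pUC-type origin with ampicillin selection (AmpR); an f1 origin and remnants of a lac promoter/lacZα region, with flanking T3 and T7 promoters, are also carried over from the parental plasmid.

The viral portion runs from an RSV promoter-driven truncated HIV-1 5' LTR through the Ψ packaging signal, a gag fragment, the Rev response element and the cPPT/CTS, ending in a second truncated LTR followed by an SV40 poly(A) signal and SV40 origin. These elements allow the genomic RNA to be produced, packaged and integrated when helper plasmids supply the viral proteins in trans. Inside the provirus, a TRE3GV promoter drives the expression cassette, so transcription depends on a Tet-On 3G-type transactivator and doxycycline, which must be supplied separately because no transactivator is annotated here. Downstream lie the SNAP-tag coding sequence and a WPRE that enhances transcript expression. The record lists the SNAPtag-4mer and an SV40 element (presumably a nuclear localisation signal, though this is not stated) as N-terminal tags. The oligomerisation domain itself is not annotated. A reverse-strand match to a bacterial deoC gene lies between the promoter and SNAP-tag, possibly a stuffer, though the record does not explain it. A separate SV40 promoter-PuroR cassette permits puromycin selection of transduced cells. SNAP-tag enables covalent labelling with benzylguanine derivatives, making the vector suited to inducible expression of oligomerised, labellable fusion proteins.
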