Addgene plasmid #238197: pSNAP_4
Purpose: (Empty Backbone) Empty lentiviral vector for expressing protein sequences fused to SNAPtag-4mer_oligomerization_domain, under a TRE3GV promoter
Depositing lab: Feng Zhang. Depositing organization: Broad Institute.
Backbone
  Vector backbone: pLenti CMV rtTA3 Blast (w756-1) (Addgene #26429)
  Backbone manufacturer: Eric Campeau
  Vector type: Mammalian Expression, Lentiviral
  Selectable markers: Puromycin
  Tag / fusion protein: SNAPtag-4mer (N terminal on backbone); SV40 (N terminal on backbone)
Growth in bacteria
  Bacterial resistance: Ampicillin, 100 μg/mL
  Growth temperature: 37°C
  Growth strain: NEB Stable
  Copy number: High Copy
Gene/Insert
  Gene/Insert name: None
  Tag / fusion protein: SNAPtag-4mer (N terminal on backbone); SV40 (N terminal on backbone)
Terms and licenses: Academic/Nonprofit Terms; Industry Terms: Not Available to Industry
How to cite: pSNAP_4 was a gift from Feng Zhang (Addgene plasmid # 238197 ; http://n2t.net/addgene:238197 ; RRID:Addgene_238197)
